>Addgene plasmid #137720 | pCW57-mCherry-2A-BRD4 Iso A | depositor full sequence | sequence record 265909 | pCW57-mCherry-2A-BRD4 Iso A sequence 10612 bps
CAGCTGGCACGACAGGTTTCCCGACTGGAAAGCGGGCAGTGAGCGCAACGCAATTAATGTGAGTTAGCTC
ACTCATTAGGCACCCCAGGCTTTACACTTTATGCTTCCGGCTCGTATGTTGTGTGGAATTGTGAGCGGAT
AACAATTTCACACAGGAAACAGCTATGACCATGATTACGCCAAGCGCGCAATTAACCCTCACTAAAGGGA
ACAAAAGCTGGAGCTGCAAGCTTAATGTAGTCTTATGCAATACTCTTGTAGTCTTGCAACATGGTAACGA
TGAGTTAGCAACATGCCTTACAAGGAGAGAAAAAGCACCGTGCATGCCGATTGGTGGAAGTAAGGTGGTA
CGATCGTGCCTTATTAGGAAGGCAACAGACGGGTCTGACATGGATTGGACGAACCACTGAATTGCCGCAT
TGCAGAGATATTGTATTTAAGTGCCTAGCTCGATACATAAACGGGTCTCTCTGGTTAGACCAGATCTGAG
CCTGGGAGCTCTCTGGCTAACTAGGGAACCCACTGCTTAAGCCTCAATAAAGCTTGCCTTGAGTGCTTCA
AGTAGTGTGTGCCCGTCTGTTGTGTGACTCTGGTAACTAGAGATCCCTCAGACCCTTTTAGTCAGTGTGG
AAAATCTCTAGCAGTGGCGCCCGAACAGGGACTTGAAAGCGAAAGGGAAACCAGAGGAGCTCTCTCGACG
CAGGACTCGGCTTGCTGAAGCGCGCACGGCAAGAGGCGAGGGGCGGCGACTGGTGAGTACGCCAAAAATT
TTGACTAGCGGAGGCTAGAAGGAGAGAGATGGGTGCGAGAGCGTCAGTATTAAGCGGGGGAGAATTAGAT
CGCGATGGGAAAAAATTCGGTTAAGGCCAGGGGGAAAGAAAAAATATAAATTAAAACATATAGTATGGGC
AAGCAGGGAGCTAGAACGATTCGCAGTTAATCCTGGCCTGTTAGAAACATCAGAAGGCTGTAGACAAATA
CTGGGACAGCTACAACCATCCCTTCAGACAGGATCAGAAGAACTTAGATCATTATATAATACAGTAGCAA
CCCTCTATTGTGTGCATCAAAGGATAGAGATAAAAGACACCAAGGAAGCTTTAGACAAGATAGAGGAAGA
GCAAAACAAAAGTAAGACCACCGCACAGCAAGCGGCCGCTGATCTTCAGACCTGGAGGAGGAGATATGAG
GGACAATTGGAGAAGTGAATTATATAAATATAAAGTAGTAAAAATTGAACCATTAGGAGTAGCACCCACC
AAGGCAAAGAGAAGAGTGGTGCAGAGAGAAAAAAGAGCAGTGGGAATAGGAGCTTTGTTCCTTGGGTTCT
TGGGAGCAGCAGGAAGCACTATGGGCGCAGCGTCAATGACGCTGACGGTACAGGCCAGACAATTATTGTC
TGGTATAGTGCAGCAGCAGAACAATTTGCTGAGGGCTATTGAGGCGCAACAGCATCTGTTGCAACTCACA
GTCTGGGGCATCAAGCAGCTCCAGGCAAGAATCCTGGCTGTGGAAAGATACCTAAAGGATCAACAGCTCC
TGGGGATTTGGGGTTGCTCTGGAAAACTCATTTGCACCACTGCTGTGCCTTGGAATGCTAGTTGGAGTAA
TAAATCTCTGGAACAGATTTGGAATCACACGACCTGGATGGAGTGGGACAGAGAAATTAACAATTACACA
AGCTTAATACACTCCTTAATTGAAGAATCGCAAAACCAGCAAGAAAAGAATGAACAAGAATTATTGGAAT
TAGATAAATGGGCAAGTTTGTGGAATTGGTTTAACATAACAAATTGGCTGTGGTATATAAAATTATTCAT
AATGATAGTAGGAGGCTTGGTAGGTTTAAGAATAGTTTTTGCTGTACTTTCTATAGTGAATAGAGTTAGG
CAGGGATATTCACCATTATCGTTTCAGACCCACCTCCCAACCCCGAGGGGACAATTCTCGACCTCGAGAC
AAATGGCAGTATTCATCCACAATTTTAAAAGAAAAGGGGGGATTGGGGGGTACAGTGCAGGGGAAAGAAT
AGTAGACATAATAGCAACAGACATACAAACTAAAGAATTACAAAAACAAATTACAAAAATTCAAAATTTT
CGGGTTTATTACAGGGACAGCAGAGATCCACTTTGGCCGCGAATCGATATGTCGAGTTTACTCCCTATCA
GTGATAGAGAACGTATGTCGAGTTTACTCCCTATCAGTGATAGAGAACGATGTCGAGTTTACTCCCTATC
AGTGATAGAGAACGTATGTCGAGTTTACTCCCTATCAGTGATAGAGAACGTATGTCGAGTTTACTCCCTA
TCAGTGATAGAGAACGTATGTCGAGTTTATCCCTATCAGTGATAGAGAACGTATGTCGAGTTTACTCCCT
ATCAGTGATAGAGAACGTATGTCGAGGTAGGCGTGTACGGTGGGAGGCCTATATAAGCAGAGCTCGTTTA
GTGAACCGTCAGATCGCCTGGAGAATTGGCTAGCGCTACCGGTCGCCACCATAACTTCGTATAGCATACA
TTATACGAAGTTATTAATGGTGAGCAAGGGCGAGGAGGATAACATGGCCATCATCAAGGAGTTCATGCGC
TTCAAGGTGCACATGGAGGGCTCCGTGAACGGCCACGAGTTCGAGATCGAGGGCGAGGGCGAGGGCCGCC
CCTACGAGGGCACCCAGACCGCCAAGCTGAAGGTGACCAAGGGTGGCCCCCTGCCCTTCGCCTGGGACAT
CCTGTCCCCTCAGTTCATGTACGGCTCCAAGGCCTACGTGAAGCACCCCGCCGACATCCCCGACTACTTG
AAGCTGTCCTTCCCCGAGGGCTTCAATTGGGAGCGCGTGATGAACTTCGAGGACGGCGGCGTGGTGACCG
TGACCCAGGACTCCTCCCTGCAGGACGGCGAGTTCATCTACAAGGTGAAGCTGCGCGGCACCAACTTCCC
CTCCGACGGCCCCGTAATGCAGTGTCGTACCATGGGCTGGGAGGCCTCCACTGAGCGGATGTACCCCGAG
GACGGCGCCCTGAAGGGCGAGATCAAGCAGAGGCTGAAGCTGAAGGACGGCGGCCACTACGACGCTGAGG
TCAAGACCACCTACAAGGCCAAGAAGCCCGTGCAGCTGCCCGGCGCCTACAACGTCGACATCAAGTTGGA
CATCCTTTCCCACAACGAGGACTACACCATCGTGGAACAGTACGAACGCGCCGAGGGCCGCCACTCCACC
GGCGGCATGGACGAGCTTTATAAGATAACTTCGTATAGCATACATTATACGAAGTTAGGTTCTGGTGAAG
GTAGAGGTTCTCTCCTCACTTGTGGTGATGTTGAAGAAAACCCTGGTCCACGAACGCGTTCTGACACTAT
GTACAAGTCCGGACTCAGATCTCGAGCGATGGATTACAAGGATGACGACGATAAGGGATCTATGTCTGCG
GAGAGCGGCCCTGGGACGAGATTGAGAAATCTGCCAGTAATGGGGGATGGACTAGAAACTTCCCAAATGT
CTACAACACAGGCCCAGGCCCAACCCCAGCCAGCCAACGCAGCCAGCACCAACCCCCCGCCCCCAGAGAC
CTCCAACCCTAACAAGCCCAAGAGGCAG
[300 nt withheld, positions 3599-3898]
AAAATAAATGAGCTACCCACAGAAGAGACAGAAATAATGATCGTACAAGCAAAAGGAAGAGGACGTGGGA
GGAAAGAAACAGGGACAGCAAAACCTGGCGTTTCCACGGTACCAAACACAACTCAAGCATCGACTCCTCC
GCAGACCCAGACCCCTCAGCCGAATCCTCCTCCTGTGCAGGCCACGCCTCACCCCTTCCCTGCCGTCACC
CCGGACCTCATCGTCCAGACCCCTGTCATGACAGTGGTGCCTCCCCAGCCACTGCAGACGCCCCCGCCAG
TGCCCCCCCAGCCACAACCCCCACCCGCTCCAGCTCCCCAGCCCGTACAGAGCCACCCACCCATCATCGC
GGCCACCCCACAGCCTGTGAAGACAAAGAAGGGAGTGAAGAGGAAAGCAGACACCACCACCCCCACCACC
ATTGACCCCATTCACGAGCCACCCTCGCTGCCCCCGGAGCCCAAGACCACCAAGCTGGGCCAGCGGCGGG
AGAGCAGCCGGCCTGTGAAACCTCCAAAGAAGGACGTGCCCGACTCTCAGCAGCACCCAGCACCAGAGAA
GAGCAGCAAGGTCTCGGAGCAGCTCAAGTGCTGCAGCGGCATCCTCAAGGAGATGTTTGCCAAGAAGCAC
GCCGCCTACGCCTGGCCCTTCTACAAGCCTGTGGACGTGGAGGCACTGGGCCTACACGACTACTGTGACA
TCATCAAGCACCCCATGGACATGAGCACAATCAAGTCTAAACTGGAGGCCCGTGAGTACCGTGATGCTCA
GGAGTTTGGTGCTGACGTCCGATTGATGTTCTCCAACTGCTATAAGTACAACCCTCCTGACCATGAGGTG
GTGGCCATGGCCCGCAAGCTCCAGGATGTGTTCGAAATGCGCTTTGCCAAGATGCCGGACGAGCCTGAGG
AGCCAGTGGTGGCCGTGTCCTCCCCGGCAGTGCCCCCTCCCACCAAGGTTGTGGCCCCGCCCTCATCCAG
CGACAGCAGCAGCGATAGCTCCTCGGACAGTGACAGTTCGACTGATGACTCTGAGGAGGAGCGAGCCCAG
CGGCTGGCTGAGCTCCAGGAGCAGCTCAAAGCCGTGCACGAGCAGCTTGCAGCCCTCTCTCAGCCCCAGC
AGAACAAACCAAAGAAAAAGGAGAAAGACAAGAAGGAAAAGAAAAAAGAAAAGCACAAAAGGAAAGAGGA
AGTGGAAGAGAATAAAAAAAGCAAAGCCAAGGAACCTCCTCCTAAAAAGACGAAGAAAAATAATAGCAGC
AACAGCAATGTGAGCAAGAAGGAGCCAGCGCCCATGAAGAGCAAGCCCCCTCCCACGTATGAG
[249 nt withheld, positions 5222-5470]
GAGAAAGTTGATGTGATTGCCGGCTCCTCCAAGATGAAGGGCTTCTCGTCCTCAGAGTCGGAGAGCTCCA
GTGAGTCCAGCTCCTCTGACAGCGAAGACTCCGAAACAGAGATGGCTCCGAAGTCAAAAAAGAAGGGGCA
CCCCGGGAGGGAGCAGAAGAAGCACCATCATCACCACCATCAGCAGATGCAGCAGGCCCCGGCTCCTGTG
CCCCAGCAGCCGCCCCCGCCTCCCCAGCAGCCCCCACCGCCTCCACCTCCGCAGCAGCAACAGCAGCCGC
CACCCCCGCCTCCCCCACCCTCCATGCCGCAGCAGGCAGCCCCGGCGATGAAGTCCTCGCCCCCACCCTT
CATTGCCACCCAGGTGCCCGTCCTGGAGCCCCAGCTCCCAGGCAGCGTCTTTGACCCCATCGGCCACTTC
ACCCAGCCCATCCTGCACCTGCCGCAGCCTGAGCTGCCCCCTCACCTGCCCCAGCCGCCTGAGCACAGCA
CTCCACCCCATCTCAACCAGCACGCAGTGGTCTCTCCTCCAGCTTTGCACAACGCACTACCCCAGCAGCC
ATCACGGCCCAGCAACCGAGCCGCTGCCCTGCCTCCCAAGCCCGCCCGGCCCCCAGCCGTGTCACCAGCC
TTGACCCAAACACCCCTGCTCCCACAGCCCCCCATGGCCCAACCCCCCCAAGTGCTGCTGGAGGATGAAG
AGCCACCTGCCCCACCCCTCACCTCCATGCAGATGCAGCTGTACCTGCAGCAGCTGCAGAAGGTGCAGCC
CCCTACGCCGCTACTCCCTTCCGTGAAGGTGCAGTCCCAGCCCCCACCCCCCCTGCCGCCCCCACCCCAC
CCCTCTGTGCAGCAGCAGCTGCAGCAGCAGCCGCCACCACCCCCACCACCCCAGCCCCAGCCTCCACCCC
AGCAGCAGCATCAGCCCCCTCCACGGCCCGTGCACTTGCAGCCCATGCAGTTTTCCACCCACATCCAACA
GCCCCCGCCACCCCAGGGCCAGCAGCCCCCCCATCCGCCCCCAGGCCAGCAGCCACCCCCGCCGCAGCCT
GCCAAGCCTCAGCAAGTCATCCAGCACCACCATTCACCCCGGCACCACAAGTCGGACCCCTACTCAACCG
GTCACCTCCGCGAAGCCCCCTCCCCGCTTATGATACATTCCCCCCAGATGTCACAGTTCCAGAGCCTGAC
CCACCAGTCTCCACCCCAGCAAAACGTCCAGCCTAAGAAACAGGAGCTGCGTGCTGCCTCCGTGGTCCAG
CCCCAGCCCCTCGTGGTGGTGAAGGAGGAGAAGATCCACTCACCCATCATCCGCAGCGAGCCCTTCAGCC
CCTCGCTGCGGCCGGAGCCCCCCAAGCACCCGGAGAGCATCAAGGCCCCCGTCCACCTGCCCCAGCGGCC
GGAAATGAAGCCTGTGGATGTCGGGAGGCCTGTGATCCGGCCCCCAGAGCAGAACGCACCGCCACCAGGG
GCCCCTGACAAGGACAAACAGAAACAGGAGCCGAAGACTCCAGTTGCGCCCAAAAAGGACCTGAAAATCA
AGAACATGGGCTCCTGGGCCAGCCTAGTGCAGAAGCATCCGACCACCCCCTCCTCCACAGCCAAGTCATC
CAGCGACAGCTTCGAGCAGTTCCGCCGCGCCGCTCGGGAGAAAGAGGAGCGTGAGAAGGCCCTGAAGGCT
CAGGCCGAGCACGCTGAGAAGGAGAAGGAGCGGCTGCGGCAGGAGCGCATGAGGAGCCGAGAGGACGAGG
ATGCGCTGGAGCAGGCCCGGCGGGCCCATGAGGAGGCACGTCGGCGCCAGGAGCAGCAGCAGCAGCAGCG
CCAGGAGCAACAGCAGCAGCAGCAACAGCAAGCAGCTGCGGTGGCTGCCGCCGCCACCCCACAGGCCCAG
AGCTCCCAGCCCCAGTCCATGCTGGACCAGCAGAGGGAGTTGGCCCGGAAGCGGGAGCAGGAGCGAAGAC
GCCGGGAAGCCATGGCAGCTACCATTGACATGAATTTCCAGAGTGATCTATTGTCAATATTTGAAGAAAA
TCTTTTCTGAGCGCACCTAGGTGGCTTCAAGCTTCGAATTCTGCAGTCGACGGTACCGCGGGCCCGGGAT
CCACCGGATCTAGATAACTGATCATAATCAGCCATACCACATTTGTAGAGGTTTTACTTGCTTTAAAAAA
CCTCCCACACCTCCCCCTGAACCCAGCTCCTTTCCGGGACTTTCGCTTTCCCCCTCCCTATTGCCACGGC
GGAACTCATCGCCGCCTGCCTTGCCCGCTGCTGGACAGGGGCTCGGCTGTTGGGCACTGACAATTCCGTG
GTGTTGTCGGGGAAGCTGACGTCCTTTCCATGGCTGCTCGCCTGTGTTGCCACCTGGATTCTGCGCGGGA
CGTCCTTCTGCTACGTCCCTTCGGCCCTCAATCCAGCGGACCTTCCTTCCCGCGGCCTGCTGCCGGCTCT
GCGGCCTCTTCCGCGTCTTCGCCTTCGCCCTCAGACGAGTCGGATCTCCCTTTGGGCCGCCTCCCCGCCT
GTTTCGCCTCGGCGTCCGGACTAGAGGTACCTTTAAGACCAATGACTTACAAGGCAGCTGTAGATCTTAG
CCACTTTTTAAAAGAAAAGGGGGGACTGGAAGGGCTAATTCACTCCCAACGAAGACAAGATCTGCTTTTT
GCTTGTACTGGGTCTCTCTGGTTAGACCAGATCTGAGCCTGGGAGCTCTCTGGCTAACTAGGGAACCCAC
TGCTTAAGCCTCAATAAAGCTTGCCTTGAGTGCTTCAAGTAGTGTGTGCCCGTCTGTTGTGTGACTCTGG
TAACTAGAGATCCCTCAGACCCTTTTAGTCAGTGTGGAAAATCTCTAGCAGTAGTAGTTCATGTCATCTT
ATTATTCAGTATTTATAACTTGCAAAGAAATGAATATCAGAGAGTGAGAGGAACTTGTTTATTGCAGCTT
ATAATGGTTACAAATAAAGCAATAGCATCACAAATTTCACAAATAAAGCATTTTTTTCACTGCATTCTAG
TTGTGGTTTGTCCAAACTCATCAATGTATCTTATCATGTCTGGCTCTAGCTATCCCGCCCCTAACTCCGC
CCATCCCGCCCCTAACTCCGCCCAGTTCCGCCCATTCTCCGCCCCATGGCTGACTAATTTTTTTTATTTA
TGCAGAGGCCGAGGCCGCCTCGGCCTCTGAGCTATTCCAGAAGTAGTGAGGAGGCTTTTTTGGAGGCCTT
TCAAATATGTATCCGCTCATGAGACAATAACCCTGATAAATGCTTCAATAATATTGAAAAAGGAAGAGTA
TGAGTATTCAACATTTCCGTGTCGCCCTTATTCCCTTTTTTGCGGCATTTTGCCTTCCTGTTTTTGCTCA
CCCAGAAACGCTGGTGAAAGTAAAAGATGCTGAAGATCAGTTGGGTGCACGAGTGGGTTACATCGAACTG
GATCTCAACAGCGGTAAGATCCTTGAGAGTTTTCGCCCCGAAGAACGTTTTCCAATGATGAGCACTTTTA
AAGTTCTGCTATGTGGCGCGGTATTATCCCGTATTGACGCCGGGCAAGAGCAACTCGGTCGCCGCATACA
CTATTCTCAGAATGACTTGGTTGAGTACTCACCAGTCACAGAAAAGCATCTTACGGATGGCATGACAGTA
AGAGAATTATGCAGTGCTGCCATAACCATGAGTGATAACACTGCGGCCAACTTACTTCTGACAACGATCG
GAGGACCGAAGGAGCTAACCGCTTTTTTGCACAACATGGGGGATCATGTAACTCGCCTTGATCGTTGGGA
ACCGGAGCTGAATGAAGCCATACCAAACGACGAGCGTGACACCACGATGCCTGTAGCAATGGCAACAACG
TTGCGCAAACTATTAACTGGCGAACTACTTACTCTAGCTTCCCGGCAACAATTAATAGACTGGATGGAGG
CGGATAAAGTTGCAGGACCACTTCTGCGCTCGGCCCTTCCGGCTGGCTGGTTTATTGCTGATAAATCTGG
AGCCGGTGAGCGTGGGTCTCGCGGTATCATTGCAGCACTGGGGCCAGATGGTAAGCCCTCCCGTATCGTA
GTTATCTACACGACGGGGAGTCAGGCAACTATGGATGAACGAAATAGACAGATCGCTGAGATAGGTGCCT
CACTGATTAAGCATTGGTAACTGTCAGACCAAGTTTACTCATATATACTTTAGATTGATTTAAAACTTCA
TTTTTAATTTAAAAGGATCTAGGTGAAGATCCTTTTTGATAATCTCATGACCAAAATCCCTTAACGTGAG
TTTTCGTTCCACTGAGCGTCAGACCCCGTAGAAAAGATCAAAGGATCTTCTTGAGATCCTTTTTTTCTGC
GCGTAATCTGCTGCTTGCAAACAAAAAAACCACCGCTACCAGCGGTGGTTTGTTTGCCGGATCAAGAGCT
ACCAACTCTTTTTCCGAAGGTAACTGGCTTCAGCAGAGCGCAGATACCAAATACTGTTCTTCTAGTGTAG
CCGTAGTTAGGCCACCACTTCAAGAACTCTGTAGCACCGCCTACATACCTCGCTCTGCTAATCCTGTTAC
CAGTGGCTGCTGCCAGTGGCGATAAGTCGTGTCTTACCGGGTTGGACTCAAGACGATAGTTACCGGATAA
GGCGCAGCGGTCGGGCTGAACGGGGGGTTCGTGCACACAGCCCAGCTTGGAGCGAACGACCTACACCGAA
CTGAGATACCTACAGCGTGAGCTATGAGAAAGCGCCACGCTTCCCGAAGGGAGAAAGGCGGACAGGTATC
CGGTAAGCGGCAGGGTCGGAACAGGAGAGCGCACGAGGGAGCTTCCAGGGGGAAACGCCTGGTATCTTTA
TAGTCCTGTCGGGTTTCGCCACCTCTGACTTGAGCGTCGATTTTTGTGATGCTCGTCAGGGGGGCGGAGC
CTATGGAAAAACGCCAGCAACGCGGCCTTTTTACGGTTCCTGGCCTTTTGCTGGCCTTTTGCTCACATGT
TCTTTCCTGCGTTATCCCCTGATTCTGTGGATAACCGTATTACCGCCTTTGAGTGAGCTGATACCGCTCG
CCGCAGCCGAACGACCGAGCGCAGCGAGTCAGTGAGCGAGGAAGCGGAAGAGCGCCCAATACGCAAACCG
CCTCTCCCCGCGCGTTGGCCGATTCATTAATG
Features (pLannotate 1.2.2; 29 found; start..end, strand, type, name):
     55..76      +  protein_bind   CAP binding site: CAP binding activates transcription in the presence of cAMP. E. coli catabolite activator protein
     91..121     +  promoter       lac promoter: promoter for the E. coli lac operon
    129..145     +  protein_bind   lac operator: The lac repressor binds to the lac operator to inhibit transcription in E. coli. This inhibition can be relieved by adding lactose or isopropyl-β-D-thiogalactopyranoside (IPTG). lac repressor encoded by lacI
    190..208     +  promoter       T3 promoter: promoter for bacteriophage T3 RNA polymerase
    236..462     +  promoter       RSV promoter: Rous sarcoma virus enhancer/promoter
    463..643     +  LTR            5' LTR (truncated): truncated 5' long terminal repeat (LTR) from HIV-1
    690..815     +  misc_feature   HIV-1 Ψ: packaging signal of human immunodeficiency virus type 1
    799..1162    +  CDS            HIV-1 gag (fragment): gag protein from human immunodeficiency virus 1; gag
   1308..1541    +  misc_feature   RRE: The Rev response element (RRE) of HIV-1 allows for Rev-dependent mRNA export from the nucleus to the cytoplasm.
   1918..1942    +  CDS            Rev (fragment): human immunodeficiency virus 1 (HIV-1) Rev protein; rev; enhances nuclear export of unspliced and incompletely spliced viral mRNAs
   1983..2100    +  misc_feature   cPPT/CTS: central polypurine tract and central termination sequence of HIV-1
   2154..2468    +  promoter       tight TRE promoter: Tet-responsive promoter PTight, consisting of seven tet operator sequences followed by the minimal CMV promoter
   2501..2534    +  protein_bind   loxP: Cre-mediated recombination occurs in the 8-bp core sequence (GCATACAT). Cre recombinase
   2537..3244    +  CDS            mCherry2: mCherry2 is a basic (constitutively fluorescent) red fluorescent protein published in 2017, derived from Discosoma sp.. It has very low acid sensitivity.
   3245..3277    +  protein_bind   loxP: Cre-mediated recombination occurs in the 8-bp core sequence (GCATACAT). Cre recombinase
   3368..3387    +  misc_feature   MCS (fragment): multiple cloning site
   3392..3418    +  CDS            3xFLAG (fragment): three tandem FLAG® epitope tags
   3422..7507    +  CDS            BRD4 (sequence partly withheld): BRD4_HUMAN - Also known as HUNK1. Experimental evidence at protein level: Swiss-Prot protein existence level 1. [Isoform B]: Acts as a chromatin insulator in the DNA damage response pathway. Inhibits DNA damage response signaling by recruiting the condensin-2 complex to acetylated histones, leading to chromatin structure remodeling, insulating the region from DNA damage response by limiting spreading of histone H2AX/H2A.x phosphorylation. From Homo sapiens (Human).
   7527..7572    +  misc_feature   MCS (fragment): multiple cloning site
   7589..7663    +  CDS            large T antigen (fragment): large T antigen from SV40 (simian virus 40)
   7664..7988    +  misc_feature   WPRE (fragment): woodchuck hepatitis virus posttranscriptional regulatory element
   8014..8085    +  CDS            nef (fragment): NEF_HV1Z2 - Experimental evidence at protein level: Swiss-Prot protein existence level 1. Extracellular Nef protein targets CD4(+) T-lymphocytes for apoptosis by interacting with CXCR4 surface receptors. From Human immunodeficiency virus type 1 group M subtype D (isolate Z2/CDC-Z34) (HIV-1).
   8087..8320    +  LTR            3' LTR (ΔU3): self-inactivating 3' long terminal repeat (LTR) from HIV-1
   8392..8513    +  polyA_signal   SV40 poly(A) signal: SV40 polyadenylation signal
   8553..8688    +  rep_origin     SV40 ori: SV40 origin of replication
   8696..8759    +  promoter       AmpR promoter: bla
   8760..9620    +  CDS            AmpR: β-lactamase; bla; confers resistance to ampicillin, carbenicillin, and related antibiotics
   9791..10379   +  rep_origin     ori: high-copy-number ColE1/pMB1/pBR322/pUC origin of replication
  10562..42      +  CDS            lacI (fragment) (across the origin): lac repressor; lacI; The lac repressor binds to the lac operator to inhibit transcription in E. coli. This inhibition can be relieved by adding lactose or isopropyl-β-D-thiogalactopyranoside (IPTG).
