>Addgene plasmid #137720 | pCW57-mCherry-2A-BRD4 Iso A | addgene full sequence | sequence record 352677 | Addgene NGS Result
CAGCTGGCACGACAGGTTTCCCGACTGGAAAGCGGGCAGTGAGCGCAACGCAATTAATGTGAGTTAGCTC
ACTCATTAGGCACCCCAGGCTTTACACTTTATGCTTCCGGCTCGTATGTTGTGTGGAATTGTGAGCGGAT
AACAATTTCACACAGGAAACAGCTATGACCATGATTACGCCAAGCGCGCAATTAACCCTCACTAAAGGGA
ACAAAAGCTGGAGCTGCAAGCTTAATGTAGTCTTATGCAATACTCTTGTAGTCTTGCAACATGGTAACGA
TGAGTTAGCAACATGCCTTACAAGGAGAGAAAAAGCACCGTGCATGCCGATTGGTGGAAGTAAGGTGGTA
CGATCGTGCCTTATTAGGAAGGCAACAGACGGGTCTGACATGGATTGGACGAACCACTGAATTGCCGCAT
TGCAGAGATATTGTATTTAAGTGCCTAGCTCGATACATAAACGGGTCTCTCTGGTTAGACCAGATCTGAG
CCTGGGAGCTCTCTGGCTAACTAGGGAACCCACTGCTTAAGCCTCAATAAAGCTTGCCTTGAGTGCTTCA
AGTAGTGTGTGCCCGTCTGTTGTGTGACTCTGGTAACTAGAGATCCCTCAGACCCTTTTAGTCAGTGTGG
AAAATCTCTAGCAGTGGCGCCCGAACAGGGACTTGAAAGCGAAAGGGAAACCAGAGGAGCTCTCTCGACG
CAGGACTCGGCTTGCTGAAGCGCGCACGGCAAGAGGCGAGGGGCGGCGACTGGTGAGTACGCCAAAAATT
TTGACTAGCGGAGGCTAGAAGGAGAGAGATGGGTGCGAGAGCGTCAGTATTAAGCGGGGGAGAATTAGAT
CGCGATGGGAAAAAATTCGGTTAAGGCCAGGGGGAAAGAAAAAATATAAATTAAAACATATAGTATGGGC
AAGCAGGGAGCTAGAACGATTCGCAGTTAATCCTGGCCTGTTAGAAACATCAGAAGGCTGTAGACAAATA
CTGGGACAGCTACAACCATCCCTTCAGACAGGATCAGAAGAACTTAGATCATTATATAATACAGTAGCAA
CCCTCTATTGTGTGCATCAAAGGATAGAGATAAAAGACACCAAGGAAGCTTTAGACAAGATAGAGGAAGA
GCAAAACAAAAGTAAGACCACCGCACAGCAAGCGGCCGCTGATCTTCAGACCTGGAGGAGGAGATATGAG
GGACAATTGGAGAAGTGAATTATATAAATATAAAGTAGTAAAAATTGAACCATTAGGAGTAGCACCCACC
AAGGCAAAGAGAAGAGTGGTGCAGAGAGAAAAAAGAGCAGTGGGAATAGGAGCTTTGTTCCTTGGGTTCT
TGGGAGCAGCAGGAAGCACTATGGGCGCAGCGTCAATGACGCTGACGGTACAGGCCAGACAATTATTGTC
TGGTATAGTGCAGCAGCAGAACAATTTGCTGAGGGCTATTGAGGCGCAACAGCATCTGTTGCAACTCACA
GTCTGGGGCATCAAGCAGCTCCAGGCAAGAATCCTGGCTGTGGAAAGATACCTAAAGGATCAACAGCTCC
TGGGGATTTGGGGTTGCTCTGGAAAACTCATTTGCACCACTGCTGTGCCTTGGAATGCTAGTTGGAGTAA
TAAATCTCTGGAACAGATTTGGAATCACACGACCTGGATGGAGTGGGACAGAGAAATTAACAATTACACA
AGCTTAATACACTCCTTAATTGAAGAATCGCAAAACCAGCAAGAAAAGAATGAACAAGAATTATTGGAAT
TAGATAAATGGGCAAGTTTGTGGAATTGGTTTAACATAACAAATTGGCTGTGGTATATAAAATTATTCAT
AATGATAGTAGGAGGCTTGGTAGGTTTAAGAATAGTTTTTGCTGTACTTTCTATAGTGAATAGAGTTAGG
CAGGGATATTCACCATTATCGTTTCAGACCCACCTCCCAACCCCGAGGGGACAATTCTCGACCTCGAGAC
AAATGGCAGTATTCATCCACAATTTTAAAAGAAAAGGGGGGATTGGGGGGTACAGTGCAGGGGAAAGAAT
AGTAGACATAATAGCAACAGACATACAAACTAAAGAATTACAAAAACAAATTACAAAAATTCAAAATTTT
CGGGTTTATTACAGGGACAGCAGAGATCCACTTTGGCCGCGAATCGATATGTCGAGTTTACTCCCTATCA
GTGATAGAGAACGTATGTCGAGTTTACTCCCTATCAGTGATAGAGAACGATGTCGAGTTTACTCCCTATC
AGTGATAGAGAACGTATGTCGAGTTTACTCCCTATCAGTGATAGAGAACGTATGTCGAGTTTACTCCCTA
TCAGTGATAGAGAACGTATGTCGAGTTTATCCCTATCAGTGATAGAGAACGTATGTCGAGTTTACTCCCT
ATCAGTGATAGAGAACGTATGTCGAGGTAGGCGTGTACGGTGGGAGGCCTATATAAGCAGAGCTCGTTTA
GTGAACCGTCAGATCGCCTGGAGAATTGGCTAGCGCTACCGGTCGCCACCATAACTTCGTATAGCATACA
TTATACGAAGTTATTAATGGTGAGCAAGGGCGAGGAGGATAACATGGCCATCATCAAGGAGTTCATGCGC
TTCAAGGTGCACATGGAGGGCTCCGTGAACGGCCACGAGTTCGAGATCGAGGGCGAGGGCGAGGGCCGCC
CCTACGAGGGCACCCAGACCGCCAAGCTGAAGGTGACCAAGGGTGGCCCCCTGCCCTTCGCCTGGGACAT
CCTGTCCCCTCAGTTCATGTACGGCTCCAAGGCCTACGTGAAGCACCCCGCCGACATCCCCGACTACTTG
AAGCTGTCCTTCCCCGAGGGCTTCAATTGGGAGCGCGTGATGAACTTCGAGGACGGCGGCGTGGTGACCG
TGACCCAGGACTCCTCCCTGCAGGACGGCGAGTTCATCTACAAGGTGAAGCTGCGCGGCACCAACTTCCC
CTCCGACGGCCCCGTAATGCAGTGTCGTACCATGGGCTGGGAGGCCTCCACTGAGCGGATGTACCCCGAG
GACGGCGCCCTGAAGGGCGAGATCAAGCAGAGGCTGAAGCTGAAGGACGGCGGCCACTACGACGCTGAGG
TCAAGACCACCTACAAGGCCAAGAAGCCCGTGCAGCTGCCCGGCGCCTACAACGTCGACATCAAGTTGGA
CATCCTTTCCCACAACGAGGACTACACCATCGTGGAACAGTACGAACGCGCCGAGGGCCGCCACTCCACC
GGCGGCATGGACGAGCTTTATAAGATAACTTCGTATAGCATACATTATACGAAGTTAGGTTCTGGTGAAG
GTAGAGGTTCTCTCCTCACTTGTGGTGATGTTGAAGAAAACCCTGGTCCACGAACGCGTTCTGACACTAT
GTACAAGTCCGGACTCAGATCTCGAGCGATGGATTACAAGGATGACGACGATAAGGGATCTATGTCTGCG
GAGAGCGGCCCTGGGACGAGATTGAGAAATCTGCCAGTAATGGGGGATGGACTAGAAACTTCCCAAATGT
CTACAACACAGGCCCAGGCCCAACCCCAGCCAGCCAACGCAGCCAGCACCAACCCCCCGCCCCCAGAGAC
CTCCAACCCTAACAAGCCCAAGAGGCAG
[300 nt withheld, positions 3599-3898]
AAAATAAATGAGCTACCCACAGAAGAGACAGAAATAATGATCGTACAAGCAAAAGGAAGAGGACGTGGGA
GGAAAGAAACAGGGACAGCAAAACCTGGCGTTTCCACGGTACCAAACACAACTCAAGCATCGACTCCTCC
GCAGACCCAGACCCCTCAGCCGAATCCTCCTCCTGTGCAGGCCACGCCTCACCCCTTCCCTGCCGTCACC
CCGGACCTCATCGTCCAGACCCCTGTCATGACAGTGGTGCCTCCCCAGCCACTGCAGACGCCCCCGCCAG
TGCCCCCCCAGCCACAACCCCCACCCGCTCCAGCTCCCCAGCCCGTACAGAGCCACCCACCCATCATCGC
GGCCACCCCACAGCCTGTGAAGACAAAGAAGGGAGTGAAGAGGAAAGCAGACACCACCACCCCCACCACC
ATTGACCCCATTCACGAGCCACCCTCGCTGCCCCCGGAGCCCAAGACCACCAAGCTGGGCCAGCGGCGGG
AGAGCAGCCGGCCTGTGAAACCTCCAAAGAAGGACGTGCCCGACTCTCAGCAGCACCCAGCACCAGAGAA
GAGCAGCAAGGTCTCGGAGCAGCTCAAGTGCTGCAGCGGCATCCTCAAGGAGATGTTTGCCAAGAAGCAC
GCCGCCTACGCCTGGCCCTTCTACAAGCCTGTGGACGTGGAGGCACTGGGCCTACACGACTACTGTGACA
TCATCAAGCACCCCATGGACATGAGCACAATCAAGTCTAAACTGGAGGCCCGTGAGTACCGTGATGCTCA
GGAGTTTGGTGCTGACGTCCGATTGATGTTCTCCAACTGCTATAAGTACAACCCTCCTGACCATGAGGTG
GTGGCCATGGCCCGCAAGCTCCAGGATGTGTTCGAAATGCGCTTTGCCAAGATGCCGGACGAGCCTGAGG
AGCCAGTGGTGGCCGTGTCCTCCCCGGCAGTGCCCCCTCCCACCAAGGTTGTGGCCCCGCCCTCATCCAG
CGACAGCAGCAGCGATAGCTCCTCGGACAGTGACAGTTCGACTGATGACTCTGAGGAGGAGCGAGCCCAG
CGGCTGGCTGAGCTCCAGGAGCAGCTCAAAGCCGTGCACGAGCAGCTTGCAGCCCTCTCTCAGCCCCAGC
AGAACAAACCAAAGAAAAAGGAGAAAGACAAGAAGGAAAAGAAAAAAGAAAAGCACAAAAGGAAAGAGGA
AGTGGAAGAGAATAAAAAAAGCAAAGCCAAGGAACCTCCTCCTAAAAAGACGAAGAAAAATAATAGCAGC
AACAGCAATGTGAGCAAGAAGGAGCCAGCGCCCATGAAGAGCAAGCCCCCTCCCACGTATGAG
[249 nt withheld, positions 5222-5470]
GAGAAAGTTGATGTGATTGCCGGCTCCTCCAAGATGAAGGGCTTCTCGTCCTCAGAGTCGGAGAGCTCCA
GTGAGTCCAGCTCCTCTGACAGCGAAGACTCCGAAACAGAGATGGCTCCGAAGTCAAAAAAGAAGGGGCA
CCCCGGGAGGGAGCAGAAGAAGCACCATCATCACCACCATCAGCAGATGCAGCAGGCCCCGGCTCCTGTG
CCCCAGCAGCCGCCCCCGCCTCCCCAGCAGCCCCCACCGCCTCCACCTCCGCAGCAGCAACAGCAGCCGC
CACCCCCGCCTCCCCCACCCTCCATGCCGCAGCAGGCAGCCCCGGCGATGAAGTCCTCGCCCCCACCCTT
CATTGCCACCCAGGTGCCCGTCCTGGAGCCCCAGCTCCCAGGCAGCGTCTTTGACCCCATCGGCCACTTC
ACCCAGCCCATCCTGCACCTGCCGCAGCCTGAGCTGCCCCCTCACCTGCCCCAGCCGCCTGAGCACAGCA
CTCCACCCCATCTCAACCAGCACGCAGTGGTCTCTCCTCCAGCTTTGCACAACGCACTACCCCAGCAGCC
ATCACGGCCCAGCAACCGAGCCGCTGCCCTGCCTCCCAAGCCCGCCCGGCCCCCAGCCGTGTCACCAGCC
TTGACCCAAACACCCCTGCTCCCACAGCCCCCCATGGCCCAACCCCCCCAAGTGCTGCTGGAGGATGAAG
AGCCACCTGCCCCACCCCTCACCTCCATGCAGATGCAGCTGTACCTGCAGCAGCTGCAGAAGGTGCAGCC
CCCTACGCCGCTACTCCCTTCCGTGAAGGTGCAGTCCCAGCCCCCACCCCCCCTGCCGCCCCCACCCCAC
CCCTCTGTGCAGCAGCAGCTGCAGCAGCAGCCGCCACCACCCCCACCACCCCAGCCCCAGCCTCCACCCC
AGCAGCAGCATCAGCCCCCTCCACGGCCCGTGCACTTGCAGCCCATGCAGTTTTCCACCCACATCCAACA
GCCCCCGCCACCCCAGGGCCAGCAGCCCCCCCATCCGCCCCCAGGCCAGCAGCCMCCCCCGCCGCAGCCT
GCCAAGCCTCAGCAAGTCATCCAGCACCACCATTCACCCCGGCACCACAAGTCGGACCCCTACTCAACCG
GTCACCTCCGCGAAGCCCCCTCCCCGCTTATGATACATTCCCCCCAGATGTCACAGTTCCAGAGCCTGAC
CCACCAGTCTCCACCCCAGCAAAACGTCCAGCCTAAGAAACAGGAGCTGCGTGCTGCCTCCGTGGTCCAG
CCCCAGCCCCTCGTGGTGGTGAAGGAGGAGAAGATCCACTCACCCATCATCCGCAGCGAGCCCTTCAGCC
CCTCGCTGCGGCCGGAGCCCCCCAAGCACCCGGAGAGCATCAAGGCCCCCGTCCACCTGCCCCAGCGGCC
GGAAATGAAGCCTGTGGATGTCGGGAGGCCTGTGATCCGGCCCCCAGAGCAGAACGCACCGCCACCAGGG
GCCCCTGACAAGGACAAACAGAAACAGGAGCCGAAGACTCCAGTTGCGCCCAAAAAGGACCTGAAAATCA
AGAACATGGGCTCCTGGGCCAGCCTAGTGCAGAAGCATCCGACCACCCCCTCCTCCACAGCCAAGTCATC
CAGCGACAGCTTCGAGCAGTTCCGCCGCGCCGCTCGGGAGAAAGAGGAGCGTGAGAAGGCCCTGAAGGCT
CAGGCCGAGCACGCTGAGAAGGAGAAGGAGCGGCTGCGGCAGGAGCGCATGAGGAGCCGAGAGGACGAGG
ATGCGCTGGAGCAGGCCCGGCGGGCCCATGAGGAGGCACGTCGGCGCCAGGAGCAGCAGCAGCAGCAGCG
CCAGGAGCAACAGCAGCAGCAGCAACAGCAAGCAGCTGCGGTGGCTGCCGCCGCCACCCCACAGGCCCAG
AGCTCCCAGCCCCAGTCCATGCTGGACCAGCAGAGGGAGTTGGCCCGGAAGCGGGAGCAGGAGCGAAGAC
GCCGGGAAGCCATGGCAGCTACCATTGACATGAATTTCCAGAGTGATCTATTGTCAATATTTGAAGAAAA
TCTTTTCTGAGCGCACCTAGGTGGCTTCAAGCTTCGAATTCTGCAGTCGACGGTACCGCGGGCCCGGGAT
CCACCGGATCTAGATAACTGATCATAATCAGCCATACCACATTTGTAGAGGTTTTACTTGCTTTAAAAAA
CCTCCCACACCTCCCCCTGAACCCAGCTCCTTTCCGGGACTTTCGCTTTCCCCCTCCCTATTGCCACGGC
GGAACTCATCGCCGCCTGCCTTGCCCGCTGCTGGACAGGGGCTCGGCTGTTGGGCACTGACAATTCCGTG
GTGTTGTCGGGGAAGCTGACGTCCTTTCCATGGCTGCTCGCCTGTGTTGCCACCTGGATTCTGCGCGGGA
CGTCCTTCTGCTACGTCCCTTCGGCCCTCAATCCAGCGGACCTTCCTTCCCGCGGCCTGCTGCCGGCTCT
GCGGCCTCTTCCGCGTCTTCGCCTTCGCCCTCAGACGAGTCGGATCTCCCTTTGGGCCGCCTCCCCGCCT
GTTTCGCCTCGGCGTCCGGACTAGAGGTACCTTTAAGACCAATGACTTACAAGGCAGCTGTAGATCTTAG
CCACTTTTTAAAAGAAAAGGGGGGACTGGAAGGGCTAATTCACTCCCAACGAAGACAAGATCTGCTTTTT
GCTTGTACTGGGTCTCTCTGGTTAGACCAGATCTGAGCCTGGGAGCTCTCTGGCTAACTAGGGAACCCAC
TGCTTAAGCCTCAATAAAGCTTGCCTTGAGTGCTTCAAGTAGTGTGTGCCCGTCTGTTGTGTGACTCTGG
TAACTAGAGATCCCTCAGACCCTTTTAGTCAGTGTGGAAAATCTCTAGCAGTAGTAGTTCATGTCATCTT
ATTATTCAGTATTTATAACTTGCAAAGAAATGAATATCAGAGAGTGAGAGGAACTTGTTTATTGCAGCTT
ATAATGGTTACAAATAAAGCAATAGCATCACAAATTTCACAAATAAAGCATTTTTTTCACTGCATTCTAG
TTGTGGTTTGTCCAAACTCATCAATGTATCTTATCATGTCTGGCTCTAGCTATCCCGCCCCTAACTCCGC
CCATCCCGCCCCTAACTCCGCCCAGTTCCGCCCATTCTCCGCCCCATGGCTGACTAATTTTTTTTATTTA
TGCAGAGGCCGAGGCCGCCTCGGCCTCTGAGCTATTCCAGAAGTAGTGAGGAGGCTTTTTTGGAGGCCTT
TCAAATATGTATCCGCTCATGAGACAATAACCCTGATAAATGCTTCAATAATATTGAAAAAGGAAGAGTA
TGAGTATTCAACATTTCCGTGTCGCCCTTATTCCCTTTTTTGCGGCATTTTGCCTTCCTGTTTTTGCTCA
CCCAGAAACGCTGGTGAAAGTAAAAGATGCTGAAGATCAGTTGGGTGCACGAGTGGGTTACATCGAACTG
GATCTCAACAGCGGTAAGATCCTTGAGAGTTTTCGCCCCGAAGAACGTTTTCCAATGATGAGCACTTTTA
AAGTTCTGCTATGTGGCGCGGTATTATCCCGTATTGACGCCGGGCAAGAGCAACTCGGTCGCCGCATACA
CTATTCTCAGAATGACTTGGTTGAGTACTCACCAGTCACAGAAAAGCATCTTACGGATGGCATGACAGTA
AGAGAATTATGCAGTGCTGCCATAACCATGAGTGATAACACTGCGGCCAACTTACTTCTGACAACGATCG
GAGGACCGAAGGAGCTAACCGCTTTTTTGCACAACATGGGGGATCATGTAACTCGCCTTGATCGTTGGGA
ACCGGAGCTGAATGAAGCCATACCAAACGACGAGCGTGACACCACGATGCCTGTAGCAATGGCAACAACG
TTGCGCAAACTATTAACTGGCGAACTACTTACTCTAGCTTCCCGGCAACAATTAATAGACTGGATGGAGG
CGGATAAAGTTGCAGGACCACTTCTGCGCTCGGCCCTTCCGGCTGGCTGGTTTATTGCTGATAAATCTGG
AGCCGGTGAGCGTGGGTCTCGCGGTATCATTGCAGCACTGGGGCCAGATGGTAAGCCCTCCCGTATCGTA
GTTATCTACACGACGGGGAGTCAGGCAACTATGGATGAACGAAATAGACAGATCGCTGAGATAGGTGCCT
CACTGATTAAGCATTGGTAACTGTCAGACCAAGTTTACTCATATATACTTTAGATTGATTTAAAACTTCA
TTTTTAATTTAAAAGGATCTAGGTGAAGATCCTTTTTGATAATCTCATGACCAAAATCCCTTAACGTGAG
TTTTCGTTCCACTGAGCGTCAGACCCCGTAGAAAAGATCAAAGGATCTTCTTGAGATCCTTTTTTTCTGC
GCGTAATCTGCTGCTTGCAAACAAAAAAACCACCGCTACCAGCGGTGGTTTGTTTGCCGGATCAAGAGCT
ACCAACTCTTTTTCCGAAGGTAACTGGCTTCAGCAGAGCGCAGATACCAAATACTGTTCTTCTAGTGTAG
CCGTAGTTAGGCCACCACTTCAAGAACTCTGTAGCACCGCCTACATACCTCGCTCTGCTAATCCTGTTAC
CAGTGGCTGCTGCCAGTGGCGATAAGTCGTGTCTTACCGGGTTGGACTCAAGACGATAGTTACCGGATAA
GGCGCAGCGGTCGGGCTGAACGGGGGGTTCGTGCACACAGCCCAGCTTGGAGCGAACGACCTACACCGAA
CTGAGATACCTACAGCGTGAGCTATGAGAAAGCGCCACGCTTCCCGAAGGGAGAAAGGCGGACAGGTATC
CGGTAAGCGGCAGGGTCGGAACAGGAGAGCGCACGAGGGAGCTTCCAGGGGGAAACGCCTGGTATCTTTA
TAGTCCTGTCGGGTTTCGCCACCTCTGACTTGAGCGTCGATTTTTGTGATGCTCGTCAGGGGGGCGGAGC
CTATGGAAAAACGCCAGCAACGCGGCCTTTTTACGGTTCCTGGCCTTTTGCTGGCCTTTTGCTCACATGT
TCTTTCCTGCGTTATCCCCTGATTCTGTGGATAACCGTATTACCGCCTTTGAGTGAGCTGATACCGCTCG
CCGCAGCCGAACGACCGAGCGCAGCGAGTCAGTGAGCGAGGAAGCGGAAGAGCGCCCAATACGCAAACCG
CCTCTCCCCGCGCGTTGGCCGATTCATTAATG
Features (pLannotate 1.2.2; 29 found; start..end, strand, type, name):
     55..76      +  protein_bind   CAP binding site: CAP binding activates transcription in the presence of cAMP. E. coli catabolite activator protein
     91..121     +  promoter       lac promoter: promoter for the E. coli lac operon
    129..145     +  protein_bind   lac operator: The lac repressor binds to the lac operator to inhibit transcription in E. coli. This inhibition can be relieved by adding lactose or isopropyl-β-D-thiogalactopyranoside (IPTG). lac repressor encoded by lacI
    190..208     +  promoter       T3 promoter: promoter for bacteriophage T3 RNA polymerase
    236..462     +  promoter       RSV promoter: Rous sarcoma virus enhancer/promoter
    463..643     +  LTR            5' LTR (truncated): truncated 5' long terminal repeat (LTR) from HIV-1
    690..815     +  misc_feature   HIV-1 Ψ: packaging signal of human immunodeficiency virus type 1
    799..1162    +  CDS            HIV-1 gag (fragment): gag protein from human immunodeficiency virus 1; gag
   1308..1541    +  misc_feature   RRE: The Rev response element (RRE) of HIV-1 allows for Rev-dependent mRNA export from the nucleus to the cytoplasm.
   1918..1942    +  CDS            Rev (fragment): human immunodeficiency virus 1 (HIV-1) Rev protein; rev; enhances nuclear export of unspliced and incompletely spliced viral mRNAs
   1983..2100    +  misc_feature   cPPT/CTS: central polypurine tract and central termination sequence of HIV-1
   2154..2468    +  promoter       tight TRE promoter: Tet-responsive promoter PTight, consisting of seven tet operator sequences followed by the minimal CMV promoter
   2501..2534    +  protein_bind   loxP: Cre-mediated recombination occurs in the 8-bp core sequence (GCATACAT). Cre recombinase
   2537..3244    +  CDS            mCherry2: mCherry2 is a basic (constitutively fluorescent) red fluorescent protein published in 2017, derived from Discosoma sp.. It has very low acid sensitivity.
   3245..3277    +  protein_bind   loxP: Cre-mediated recombination occurs in the 8-bp core sequence (GCATACAT). Cre recombinase
   3368..3387    +  misc_feature   MCS (fragment): multiple cloning site
   3392..3418    +  CDS            3xFLAG (fragment): three tandem FLAG® epitope tags
   3422..7507    +  CDS            BRD4 (sequence partly withheld): BRD4_HUMAN - Also known as HUNK1. Experimental evidence at protein level: Swiss-Prot protein existence level 1. [Isoform B]: Acts as a chromatin insulator in the DNA damage response pathway. Inhibits DNA damage response signaling by recruiting the condensin-2 complex to acetylated histones, leading to chromatin structure remodeling, insulating the region from DNA damage response by limiting spreading of histone H2AX/H2A.x phosphorylation. From Homo sapiens (Human).
   7527..7572    +  misc_feature   MCS (fragment): multiple cloning site
   7589..7663    +  CDS            large T antigen (fragment): large T antigen from SV40 (simian virus 40)
   7664..7988    +  misc_feature   WPRE (fragment): woodchuck hepatitis virus posttranscriptional regulatory element
   8014..8085    +  CDS            nef (fragment): NEF_HV1Z2 - Experimental evidence at protein level: Swiss-Prot protein existence level 1. Extracellular Nef protein targets CD4(+) T-lymphocytes for apoptosis by interacting with CXCR4 surface receptors. From Human immunodeficiency virus type 1 group M subtype D (isolate Z2/CDC-Z34) (HIV-1).
   8087..8320    +  LTR            3' LTR (ΔU3): self-inactivating 3' long terminal repeat (LTR) from HIV-1
   8392..8513    +  polyA_signal   SV40 poly(A) signal: SV40 polyadenylation signal
   8553..8688    +  rep_origin     SV40 ori: SV40 origin of replication
   8696..8759    +  promoter       AmpR promoter: bla
   8760..9620    +  CDS            AmpR: β-lactamase; bla; confers resistance to ampicillin, carbenicillin, and related antibiotics
   9791..10379   +  rep_origin     ori: high-copy-number ColE1/pMB1/pBR322/pUC origin of replication
  10562..42      +  CDS            lacI (fragment) (across the origin): lac repressor; lacI; The lac repressor binds to the lac operator to inhibit transcription in E. coli. This inhibition can be relieved by adding lactose or isopropyl-β-D-thiogalactopyranoside (IPTG).
