[The description below was written by a language model from this plasmid's Addgene catalogue record and pLannotate feature annotations shown in this document.]
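Description:
pCW57-mCherry-2A-BRD4 Iso A is a third-generation-style, self-inactivating HIV-1 lentiviral transfer plasmid for doxycycline-inducible expression of human BRD4 long isoform (isoform A) in mammalian cells. It was built by Gibson cloning into the pCW57-GFP-2A-MCS backbone, giving a total size of about 10.6 kb. In bacteria it is maintained through a ColE1/pUC-type origin and selected with ampicillin via the β-lactamase gene. The catalogue lists it as low copy, despite the origin type. The viral framework consists of an RSV promoter driving a truncated 5' LTR, the Ψ packaging signal with a gag fragment, the RRE for Rev-dependent export of the genomic RNA, the cPPT/CTS, a partial WPRE and a ΔU3 3' LTR. An SV40 poly(A) signal and SV40 origin lie downstream.

The payload is driven by the tight TRE promoter, which comprises seven tet operators upstream of a minimal CMV promoter. An mCherry-type red fluorescent protein, annotated as mCherry2, comes first and is flanked on both sides by annotated loxP sites. According to the catalogue, it is joined through a 2A self-cleaving peptide to N-terminally FLAG-tagged BRD4. The 2A element itself is not annotated in the feature table, and the FLAG tag appears there only as a short fragment match. Induced cells should therefore produce the red reporter and FLAG-BRD4 as separate proteins from one transcript, so that fluorescence marks expressing cells.

No rtTA transactivator or mammalian selection marker is annotated, so the record does not show how the Tet activator is supplied, and it may need to come from elsewhere. The associated study concerns BRD4 function in transcription elongation, R-loop formation and transcription-replication conflicts, which fits use of this construct for controlled or rescue expression of the long isoform.
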