Addgene plasmid #137720: pCW57-mCherry-2A-BRD4 Iso A
Purpose: Doxycycline Inducible Expression of mCherry-2A-FLAG-BRD4 long isoform
Depositing lab: Scott Floyd. Depositing organization: Duke University. Publication: BRD4 Prevents R-Loop Formation and Transcription-Replication Conflicts by Ensuring Efficient Transcription Elongation. Edwards DS, Maganti R, Tanksley JP, Luo J, Park JJH, Balkanska-Sinclair E, Ling J, Floyd SR. Cell Rep. 2020 Sep 22;32(12):108166. doi: 10.1016/j.celrep.2020.108166. PubMed 32966794.
Backbone
  Vector backbone: pCW57-GFP-2A-MCS
  Backbone size w/o insert (bp): 8400
  Total vector size (bp): 10600
  Vector type: Mammalian Expression, Lentiviral
Growth in bacteria
  Bacterial resistance: Ampicillin, 100 μg/mL
  Growth temperature: 37°C
  Growth strain: NEB Stable
  Growth instructions: Slow growing plasmid, may need to incubate for >1 day
  Copy number: Low Copy
Gene/Insert
  Gene/Insert name: BRD4 long isoform (alt names: BRD4; isoform A)
  Species: H. sapiens (human)
  GenBank ID: NM_058243.2 NP_490597.1
  Entrez Gene: BRD4 (a.k.a. CAP, CDLS6, FSHRG4, HUNK1, HUNKI, MCAP)
  Promoter: tight TRE promoter
  Tag / fusion protein: FLAG (N terminal on insert)
  Cloning method: Gibson Cloning
  Sequencing primers: 5′ CCTGGGACGAGATTGAGAAATCTG; 3′ CAAATGTGGTATGGCTGATT
Terms and licenses: Academic/Nonprofit Terms; Industry Terms: Not Available to Industry
How to cite: pCW57-mCherry-2A-BRD4 Iso A was a gift from Scott Floyd (Addgene plasmid # 137720 ; http://n2t.net/addgene:137720 ; RRID:Addgene_137720)
